>Addgene plasmid #84257 | pSLQ2821 pPB: CAG-GID1-VPR-IRES-Puro-WPRE PGK-GAI-tagBFP-SpdCas9-ABI | depositor full sequence | sequence record 160891 | pSLQ2821 pPB: CAG-GID1-VPR-IRES-Puro-WPRE PGK-GAI-tagBFP-SpdCas9-ABI sequence 16063 bps
CCATGGTCGAGGTGAGCCCCACGTTCTGCTTCACTCTCCCCATCTCCCCCCCCTCCCCACCCCCAATTTT
GTATTTATTTATTTTTTAATTATTTTGTGCAGCGATGGGGGCGGGGGGGGGGGGGGGGCGCGCGCCAGGC
GGGGCGGGGCGGGGCGAGGGGCGGGGCGGGGCGAGGCGGAGAGGTGCGGCGGCAGCCAATCAGAGCGGCG
CGCTCCGAAAGTTTCCTTTTATGGCGAGGCGGCGGCGGCGGCGGCCCTATAAAAAGCGAAGCGCGCGGCG
GGCGGGGAGTCGCTGCGACGCTGCCTTCGCCCCGTGCCCCGCTCCGCCGCCGCCTCGCGCCGCCCGCCCC
GGCTCTGACTGACCGCGTTACTCCCACAGGTGAGCGGGCGGGACGGCCCTTCTCCTCCGGGCTGTAATTA
GCGCTTGGTTTAATGACGGCTTGTTTCTTTTCTGTGGCTGCGTGAAAGCCTTGAGGGGCTCCGGGAGGGC
CCTTTGTGCGGGGGGAGCGGCTCGGGGGGTGCGTGCGTGTGTGTGTGCGTGGGGAGCGCCGCGTGCGGCT
CCGCGCTGCCCGGCGGCTGTGAGCGCTGCGGGCGCGGCGCGGGGCTTTGTGCGCTCCGCAGTGTGCGCGA
GGGGAGCGCGGCCGGGGGCGGTGCCCCGCGGTGCGGGGGGGGCTGCGAGGGGAACAAAGGCTGCGTGCGG
GGTGTGTGCGTGGGGGGGTGAGCAGGGGGTGTGGGCGCGTCGGTCGGGCTGCAACCCCCCCTGCACCCCC
CTCCCCGAGTTGCTGAGCACGGCCCGGCTTCGGGTGCGGGGCTCCGTACGGGGCGTGGCGCGGGGCTCGC
CGTGCCGGGCGGGGGGTGGCGGCAGGTGGGGGTGCCGGGCGGGGCGGGGCCGCCTCGGGCCGGGGAGGGC
TCGGGGGAGGGGCGCGGCGGCCCCCGGAGCGCCGGCGGCTGTCGAGGCGCGGCGAGCCGCAGCCATTGCC
TTTTATGGTAATCGTGCGAGAGGGCGCAGGGACTTCCTTTGTCCCAAATCTGTGCGGAGCCGAAATCTGG
GAGGCGCCGCCGCACCCCCTCTAGCGGGCGCGGGGCGAAGCGGTGCGGCGCCGGCAGGAAGGAAATGGGC
GGGGAGGGCCTTCGTGCGTCGCCGCGCCGCCGTCCCCTTCTCCCTCTCCAGCCTCGGGGCTGTCCGCGGG
GGGACGGCTGCCTTCGGGGGGGACGGGGCAGGGCGGGGTTCGGCTTCTGGCGTGTGACCGGCGGCTCTAG
AGCCTCTGCTAACCATGTTCATGCCTTCTTCTTTTTCCTACAGCTCCTGGGCAACGTGCTGGTTATTGTG
CTGTCTCATCATTTTGGCAAAGAATTCGCCACCATGGCTGCGAGCGATGAAGTTAATCTTATTGAGAGCA
GAACAGTGGTTCCTCTCAATACATGGGTTTTAATATCCAACTTCAAAGTAGCCTACAATATCCTTCGTCG
CCCTGATGGAACCTTTAACCGACACTTAGCTGAGTATCTAGACCGTAAAGTCACTGCAAACGCCAATCCG
GTTGATGGGGTTTTCTCGTTCGATGTCTTGATTGATCGCAGGATCAATCTTCTAAGCAGAGTCTATAGAC
CAGCTTATGCAGATCAAGAGCAACCTCCTAGTATTTTAGATCTCGAGAAGCCTGTTGATGGCGACATTGT
CCCTGTTATATTGTTCTTCCATGGAGGTAGCTTTGCTCATTCTTCTGCAAACAGTGCCATCTACGATACT
CTTTGTCGCAGGCTTGTTGGTTTGTGCAAGTGTGTTGTTGTCTCTGTGAATTATCGGCGTGCACCAGAGA
ATCCATACCCTTGTGCTTATGATGATGGTTGGATTGCTCTTAATTGGGTTAACTCGAGATCTTGGCTTAA
ATCCAAGAAAGACTCAAAGGTCCATATTTTCTTGGCTGGTGATAGCTCTGGAGGTAACATCGCGCATAAT
GTGGCTTTAAGAGCGGGTGAATCGGGAATCGATGTTTTGGGGAACATTCTGCTGAATCCTATGTTTGGTG
GGAATGAGAGAACGGAGTCTGAGAAAAGTTTGGATGGGAAATACTTTGTGACGGTTAGAGACCGCGATTG
GTACTGGAAAGCGTTTTTACCCGAGGGAGAAGATAGAGAGCATCCAGCGTGTAATCCGTTTAGCCCGAGA
GGGAAAAGCTTAGAAGGAGTGAGTTTCCCCAAGAGTCTTGTGGTTGTCGCGGGTTTGGATTTGATTAGAG
ATTGGCAGTTGGCATACGCGGAAGGGCTCAAGAAAGCGGGTCAAGAGGTTAAGCTTATGCATTTAGAGAA
AGCAACTGTTGGGTTTTACCTCTTGCCTAATAACAATCATTTCCATAATGTTATGGATGAGATTTCGGCG
TTTGTAAACGCGGAATGTGAATTCTCAAGCGCTGCAGGTACTAGTGATGCTTTAGACGATTTTGACTTAG
ATATGCTTGGTTCAGACGCGTTAGACGACTTCGACCTAGACATGTTAGGCTCAGATGCATTGGACGACTT
CGATTTAGATATGTTGGGCTCCGATGCCCTAGATGACTTTGATCTAGATATGCTAGGTAGTCCCAAAAAG
AAGAGGAAAGTGGGATCCCAGTATCTGCCCGACACAGATGATAGACACCGAATCGAAGAGAAACGCAAGC
GAACGTATGAAACCTTCAAATCGATCATGAAGAAATCGCCCTTCTCGGGTCCGACCGATCCCAGGCCCCC
ACCGAGAAGGATTGCGGTCCCGTCCCGCTCGTCGGCCAGCGTGCCGAAGCCTGCGCCGCAGCCCTACCCC
TTCACGTCGAGCCTGAGCACAATCAATTATGACGAGTTCCCGACGATGGTGTTCCCCTCGGGACAAATCT
CACAAGCCTCGGCGCTCGCACCAGCGCCTCCCCAAGTCCTTCCGCAAGCGCCTGCCCCAGCGCCTGCACC
GGCAATGGTGTCCGCCCTCGCACAGGCCCCTGCGCCCGTCCCCGTGCTCGCGCCTGGACCGCCCCAGGCG
GTCGCTCCACCGGCTCCGAAGCCGACGCAGGCCGGAGAGGGAACACTCTCCGAAGCACTTCTTCAACTCC
AGTTTGATGACGAGGATCTTGGAGCACTCCTTGGAAACTCGACAGACCCTGCGGTGTTTACCGACCTCGC
GTCAGTAGATAACTCCGAATTTCAGCAGCTTTTGAACCAGGGTATCCCGGTCGCGCCACATACAACGGAG
CCCATGTTGATGGAATACCCCGAAGCAATCACGAGACTTGTGACGGGAGCGCAGCGGCCTCCCGATCCCG
CACCCGCACCTTTGGGGGCACCTGGCCTCCCTAACGGACTTTTGAGCGGCGACGAGGATTTCTCCTCCAT
CGCCGATATGGATTTCTCAGCCTTGCTGTCACAGATTTCCAGCGGCTCTGGCAGCGGCAGCCGGGATTCC
AGGGAAGGGATGTTTTTGCCGAAGCCTGAGGCCGGCTCCGCTATTAGTGACGTGTTTGAGGGCCGCGAGG
TGTGCCAGCCAAAACGAATCCGGCCATTTCATCCTCCAGGAAGTCCATGGGCCAACCGCCCACTCCCCGC
CAGCCTCGCACCAACACCAACCGGTCCAGTACATGAGCCAGTCGGGTCACTGACCCCGGCACCAGTCCCT
CAGCCACTGGATCCAGCGCCCGCAGTGACTCCCGAGGCCAGTCACCTGTTGGAGGATCCCGATGAAGAGA
CGAGCCAGGCTGTCAAAGCCCTTCGGGAGATGGCCGATACTGTGATTCCCCAGAAGGAAGAGGCTGCAAT
CTGTGGCCAAATGGACCTTTCCCATCCGCCCCCAAGGGGCCATCTGGATGAGCTGACAACCACACTTGAG
TCCATGACCGAGGATCTGAACCTGGACTCACCCCTGACCCCGGAATTGAACGAGATTCTGGATACCTTCC
TGAACGACGAGTGCCTCTTGCATGCCATGCATATCAGCACAGGACTGTCCATCTTCGACACATCTCTGTT
TTGAATTTAAATAATTCGCCCCTCTCCCTCCCCCCCCCCTAACGTTACTGGCCGAAGCCGCTTGGAATAA
GGCCGGTGTGCGTTTGTCTATATGTTATTTTCCACCATATTGCCGTCTTTTGGCAATGTGAGGGCCCGGA
AACCTGGCCCTGTCTTCTTGACGAGCATTCCTAGGGGTCTTTCCCCTCTCGCCAAAGGAATGCAAGGTCT
GTTGAATGTCGTGAAGGAAGCAGTTCCTCTGGAAGCTTCTTGAAGACAAACAACGTCTGTAGCGACCCTT
TGCAGGCAGCGGAACCCCCCACCTGGCGACAGGTGCCTCTGCGGCCAAAAGCCACGTGTATAAGATACAC
CTGCAAAGGCGGCACAACCCCAGTGCCACGTTGTGAGTTGGATAGTTGTGGAAAGAGTCAAATGGCTCTC
CTCAAGCGTATTCAACAAGGGGCTGAAGGATGCCCAGAAGGTACCCCATTGTATGGGATCTGATCTGGGG
CCTCGGTGCACATGCTTTACGTGTGTTTAGTCGAGGTTAAAAAACGTCTAGGCCCCCCGAACCACGGGGA
CGTGGTTTTCCTTTGAAAAACACGATGATAATATGGCCACAACCGGATCCGGAGCTACCATGACCATGAC
CGAGTACAAGCCCACGGTGCGCCTCGCCACCCGCGACGACGTCCCCAGGGCCGTACGCACCCTCGCCGCC
GCGTTCGCCGACTACCCCGCCACGCGCCACACCGTCGATCCGGACCGCCACATCGAGCGGGTCACCGAGC
TGCAAGAACTCTTCCTCACGCGCGTCGGGCTCGACATCGGCAAGGTGTGGGTCGCGGACGACGGCGCCGC
GGTGGCGGTCTGGACCACGCCGGAGAGCGTCGAAGCGGGGGCGGTGTTCGCCGAGATCGGCCCGCGCATG
GCCGAGTTGAGCGGTTCCCGGCTGGCCGCGCAGCAACAGATGGAAGGCCTCCTGGCGCCGCACCGGCCCA
AGGAGCCCGCGTGGTTCCTGGCCACCGTCGGCGTCTCGCCCGACCACCAGGGCAAGGGTCTGGGCAGCGC
CGTCGTGCTCCCCGGAGTGGAGGCGGCCGAGCGCGCCGGGGTGCCCGCCTTCCTGGAGACCTCCGCGCCC
CGCAACCTCCCCTTCTACGAGCGGCTCGGCTTCACCGTCACCGCCGACGTCGAGGTGCCCGAAGGACCGC
GCACCTGGTGCATGACCCGCAAGCCCGGTGCCTGAGTTTAAACCATGCAAGCTTGATATCAAGCTTATCG
ATAATCAACCTCTGGATTACAAAATTTGTGAAAGATTGACTGGTATTCTTAACTATGTTGCTCCTTTTAC
GCTATGTGGATACGCTGCTTTAATGCCTTTGTATCATGCTATTGCTTCCCGTATGGCTTTCATTTTCTCC
TCCTTGTATAAATCCTGGTTGCTGTCTCTTTATGAGGAGTTGTGGCCCGTTGTCAGGCAACGTGGCGTGG
TGTGCACTGTGTTTGCTGACGCAACCCCCACTGGTTGGGGCATTGCCACCACCTGTCAGCTCCTTTCCGG
GACTTTCGCTTTCCCCCTCCCTATTGCCACGGCGGAACTCATCGCCGCCTGCCTTGCCCGCTGCTGGACA
GGGGCTCGGCTGTTGGGCACTGACAATTCCGTGGTGTTGTCGGGGAAATCATCGTCCTTTCCTTGGCTGC
TCGCCTGTGTTGCCACCTGGATTCTGCGCGGGACGTCCTTCTGCTACGTCCCTTCGGCCCTCAATCCAGC
GGACCTTCCTTCCCGCGGCCTGCTGCCGGCTCTGCGGCCTCTTCCGCGTCTTCGCCTTCGCCCTCAGACG
AGTCGGATCTCCCTTTGGGCCGCCTCCCCGCATCCTGCAGGTAATTCTACCGGGTAGGGGAGGCGCTTTT
CCCAAGGCAGTCTGGAGCATGCGCTTTAGCAGCCCCGCTGGGCACTTGGCGCTACACAAGTGGCCTCTGG
CCTCGCACACATTCCACATCCACCGGTAGGCGCCAACCGGCTCCGTTCTTTGGTGGCCCCTTCGCGCCAC
CTTCTACTCCTCCCCTAGTCAGGAAGTTCCCCCCCGCCCCGCAGCTCGCGTCGTGCAGGACGTGACAAAT
GGAAGTAGCACGTCTCACTAGGCTCGTGCAGATGGACAGCACCGCTGAGCAATGGAAGCGGGTAGGCCTT
TGGGGCAGCGGCCAATAGCAGCTTTGCTCCTTCGCTTTCTGGGCTCAGAGGCTGGGAAGGGGTGGGTCCG
GGGGCGGGCTCAGGGGCGGGCTCAGGGGCGGGGCGGGCGCCCGAAGGTCCTCCGGAGGCCCGGCATTCTG
CACGCTTCAAAAGCGCACGTCTGCCGCGCTGTTCTCCTCTTCCTCATCTCCGGGCCTTTCGACCTGCAGC
CCAAGCTTGTCGACGCCACCATGAAGAGAGATCATCATCATCATCATCATCAAGATAAGAAGACTATGAT
GATGAATGAAGAAGACGACGGTAACGGCATGGATGAGCTTCTAGCTGTTCTTGGTTACAAGGTTAGGTCA
TCCGAAATGGCTGATGTTGCTCAGAAACTCGAGCAGCTTGAAGTTATGATGTCTAATGTTCAAGAAGACG
ATCTTTCTCAACTCGCTACTGAGACTGTTCACTATAATCCGGCGGAGCTTTACACGTGGCTTGATTCTAT
GCTCACCGACCTTAATCATATGTCAAGCGCTGCAGGTGCTACCATGAGCGAGCTGATTAAGGAGAACATG
CACATGAAGCTGTACATGGAGGGCACCGTGGACAACCATCACTTCAAGTGCACATCCGAGGGCGAAGGCA
AGCCCTACGAGGGCACCCAGACCATGAGAATCAAGGTGGTCGAGGGCGGCCCTCTCCCCTTCGCCTTCGA
CATCCTGGCTACTAGCTTCCTCTACGGCAGCAAGACCTTCATCAACCACACCCAGGGCATCCCCGACTTC
TTCAAGCAGTCCTTCCCTGAGGGCTTCACATGGGAGAGAGTCACCACATACGAAGACGGGGGCGTGCTGA
CCGCTACCCAGGACACCAGCCTCCAGGACGGCTGCCTCATCTACAACGTCAAGATCAGAGGGGTGAACTT
CACATCCAACGGCCCTGTGATGCAGAAGAAAACACTCGGCTGGGAGGCCTTCACCGAGACGCTGTACCCC
GCTGACGGCGGCCTGGAAGGCAGAAACGACATGGCCCTGAAGCTCGTGGGCGGGAGCCATCTGATCGCAA
ACATCAAGACCACATATAGATCCAAGAAACCCGCTAAGAACCTCAAGATGCCTGGCGTCTACTATGTGGA
CTACAGACTGGAAAGAATCAAGGAGGCCAACAACGAGACCTACGTCGAGCAGCACGAGGTGGCAGTGGCC
AGATACTGCGACCTCCCTAGCAAACTGGGGCACAAGCTTAATTCAAGCGCTGCAGGTGCCACCATGGACA
AGAAGTACAGCATCGGCCTGGCCATCGGCACCAACTCTGTGGGCTGGGCCGTGATCACCGACGAGTACAA
GGTGCCCAGCAAGAAATTCAAGGTGCTGGGCAACACCGACCGGCACAGCATCAAGAAGAACCTGATCGGC
GCCCTGCTGTTCGACAGCGGAGAAACAGCCGAGGCCACCCGGCTGAAGAGAACCGCCAGAAGAAGATACA
CCAGACGGAAGAACCGGATCTGCTATCTGCAAGAGATCTTCAGCAACGAGATGGCCAAGGTGGACGACAG
CTTCTTCCACAGACTGGAAGAGTCCTTCCTGGTGGAAGAGGATAAGAAGCACGAGCGGCACCCCATCTTC
GGCAACATCGTGGACGAGGTGGCCTACCACGAGAAGTACCCCACCATCTACCACCTGAGAAAGAAACTGG
TGGACAGCACCGACAAGGCCGACCTGCGGCTGATCTATCTGGCCCTGGCCCACATGATCAAGTTCCGGGG
CCACTTCCTGATCGAGGGCGACCTGAACCCCGACAACAGCGACGTGGACAAGCTGTTCATCCAGCTGGTG
CAGACCTACAACCAGCTGTTCGAGGAAAACCCCATCAACGCCAGCGGCGTGGACGCCAAGGCCATCCTGT
CTGCCAGACTGAGCAAGAGCAGACGGCTGGAAAATCTGATCGCCCAGCTGCCCGGCGAGAAGAAGAATGG
CCTGTTCGGCAACCTGATTGCCCTGAGCCTGGGCCTGACCCCCAACTTCAAGAGCAACTTCGACCTGGCC
GAGGATGCCAAACTGCAGCTGAGCAAGGACACCTACGACGACGACCTGGACAACCTGCTGGCCCAGATCG
GCGACCAGTACGCCGACCTGTTTCTGGCCGCCAAGAACCTGTCCGACGCCATCCTGCTGAGCGACATCCT
GAGAGTGAACACCGAGATCACCAAGGCCCCCCTGAGCGCCTCTATGATCAAGAGATACGACGAGCACCAC
CAGGACCTGACCCTGCTGAAAGCTCTCGTGCGGCAGCAGCTGCCTGAGAAGTACAAAGAGATTTTCTTCG
ACCAGAGCAAGAACGGCTACGCCGGCTACATCGATGGCGGAGCCAGCCAGGAAGAGTTCTACAAGTTCAT
CAAGCCCATCCTGGAAAAGATGGACGGCACCGAGGAACTGCTCGTGAAGCTGAACAGAGAGGACCTGCTG
CGGAAGCAGCGGACCTTCGACAACGGCAGCATCCCCCACCAGATCCACCTGGGAGAGCTGCACGCCATTC
TGCGGCGGCAGGAAGATTTTTACCCATTCCTGAAGGACAACCGGGAAAAGATCGAGAAGATCCTGACCTT
CCGCATCCCCTACTACGTGGGCCCTCTGGCCAGGGGAAACAGCAGATTCGCCTGGATGACCAGAAAGAGC
GAGGAAACCATCACCCCCTGGAACTTCGAGGAAGTGGTGGACAAGGGCGCCAGCGCCCAGAGCTTCATCG
AGCGGATGACCAACTTCGATAAGAACCTGCCCAACGAGAAGGTGCTGCCCAAGCACAGCCTGCTGTACGA
GTACTTCACCGTGTACAACGAGCTGACCAAAGTGAAATACGTGACCGAGGGAATGAGAAAGCCCGCCTTC
CTGAGCGGCGAGCAGAAAAAAGCCATCGTGGACCTGCTGTTCAAGACCAACCGGAAAGTGACCGTGAAGC
AGCTGAAAGAGGACTACTTCAAGAAAATCGAGTGCTTCGACTCCGTGGAAATCTCCGGCGTGGAAGATCG
GTTCAACGCCTCCCTGGGCACATACCACGATCTGCTGAAAATTATCAAGGACAAGGACTTCCTGGACAAT
GAGGAAAACGAGGACATTCTGGAAGATATCGTGCTGACCCTGACACTGTTTGAGGACAGAGAGATGATCG
AGGAACGGCTGAAAACCTATGCCCACCTGTTCGACGACAAAGTGATGAAGCAGCTGAAGCGGCGGAGATA
CACCGGCTGGGGCAGGCTGAGCCGGAAGCTGATCAACGGCATCCGGGACAAGCAGTCCGGCAAGACAATC
CTGGATTTCCTGAAGTCCGACGGCTTCGCCAACAGAAACTTCATGCAGCTGATCCACGACGACAGCCTGA
CCTTTAAAGAGGACATCCAGAAAGCCCAGGTGTCCGGCCAGGGCGATAGCCTGCACGAGCACATTGCCAA
TCTGGCCGGCAGCCCCGCCATTAAGAAGGGCATCCTGCAGACAGTGAAGGTGGTGGACGAGCTCGTGAAA
GTGATGGGCCGGCACAAGCCCGAGAACATCGTGATCGAAATGGCCAGAGAGAACCAGACCACCCAGAAGG
GACAGAAGAACAGCCGCGAGAGAATGAAGCGGATCGAAGAGGGCATCAAAGAGCTGGGCAGCCAGATCCT
GAAAGAACACCCCGTGGAAAACACCCAGCTGCAGAACGAGAAGCTGTACCTGTACTACCTGCAGAATGGG
CGGGATATGTACGTGGACCAGGAACTGGACATCAACCGGCTGTCCGACTACGATGTGGACGCTATCGTGC
CTCAGAGCTTTCTGAAGGACGACTCCATCGATAACAAAGTGCTGACTCGGAGCGACAAGAACCGGGGCAA
GAGCGACAACGTGCCCTCCGAAGAGGTCGTGAAGAAGATGAAGAACTACTGGCGCCAGCTGCTGAATGCC
AAGCTGATTACCCAGAGGAAGTTCGACAATCTGACCAAGGCCGAGAGAGGCGGCCTGAGCGAACTGGATA
AGGCCGGCTTCATCAAGAGACAGCTGGTGGAAACCCGGCAGATCACAAAGCACGTGGCACAGATCCTGGA
CTCCCGGATGAACACTAAGTACGACGAGAACGACAAACTGATCCGGGAAGTGAAAGTGATCACCCTGAAG
TCCAAGCTGGTGTCCGATTTCCGGAAGGATTTCCAGTTTTACAAAGTGCGCGAGATCAACAACTACCACC
ACGCCCACGACGCCTACCTGAACGCCGTCGTGGGAACCGCCCTGATCAAAAAGTACCCTAAGCTGGAAAG
CGAGTTCGTGTACGGCGACTACAAGGTGTACGACGTGCGGAAGATGATCGCCAAGAGCGAGCAGGAAATC
GGCAAGGCTACCGCCAAGTACTTCTTCTACAGCAACATCATGAACTTTTTCAAGACCGAGATTACCCTGG
CCAACGGCGAGATCCGGAAGCGGCCTCTGATCGAGACAAACGGCGAAACAGGCGAGATCGTGTGGGATAA
GGGCCGGGACTTTGCCACCGTGCGGAAAGTGCTGTCTATGCCCCAAGTGAATATCGTGAAAAAGACCGAG
GTGCAGACAGGCGGCTTCAGCAAAGAGTCTATCCTGCCCAAGAGGAACAGCGACAAGCTGATCGCCAGAA
AGAAGGACTGGGACCCTAAGAAGTACGGCGGCTTCGACAGCCCCACCGTGGCCTATTCTGTGCTGGTGGT
GGCCAAAGTGGAAAAGGGCAAGTCCAAGAAACTGAAGAGTGTGAAAGAGCTGCTGGGGATCACCATCATG
GAAAGAAGCAGCTTCGAGAAGAATCCCATCGACTTTCTGGAAGCCAAGGGCTACAAAGAAGTGAAAAAGG
ACCTGATCATCAAGCTGCCTAAGTACTCCCTGTTCGAGCTGGAAAACGGCCGGAAGAGAATGCTGGCCTC
TGCCGGCGAACTGCAGAAGGGAAACGAACTGGCCCTGCCCTCCAAATATGTGAACTTCCTGTACCTGGCC
AGCCACTATGAGAAGCTGAAGGGCTCCCCCGAGGATAATGAGCAGAAACAGCTGTTTGTGGAACAGCACA
AACACTACCTGGACGAGATCATCGAGCAGATCAGCGAGTTCTCCAAGAGAGTGATCCTGGCCGACGCTAA
TCTGGACAAGGTGCTGAGCGCCTACAACAAGCACAGAGACAAGCCTATCAGAGAGCAGGCCGAGAATATC
ATCCACCTGTTTACCCTGACCAATCTGGGAGCCCCTGCCGCCTTCAAGTACTTTGACACCACCATCGACC
GGAAGAGGTACACCAGCACCAAAGAGGTGCTGGACGCCACCCTGATCCACCAGAGCATCACCGGCCTGTA
CGAGACACGGATCGACCTGTCTCAGCTGGGAGGCGACGCCTATCCCTATGACGTGCCCGATTATGCCAGC
CTGGGCAGCGGCTCCCCCAAGAAAAAACGCAAGGTGGAAGATCCTAAGAAAAAGCGGAAAGTGGACGGCA
TTGGTAGTGGGAGCAACGGAGGTGGAGGCTCTGGACCTAGGACGCGTGTGCCTTTGTATGGTTTTACTTC
GATTTGTGGAAGAAGACCTGAGATGGAAGCTGCTGTTTCGACTATACCAAGATTCCTTCAATCTTCCTCT
GGTTCGATGTTAGATGGTCGGTTTGATCCTCAATCCGCCGCTCATTTCTTCGGTGTTTACGACGGCCATG
GCGGTTCTCAGGTAGCGAACTATTGTAGAGAGAGGATGCATTTGGCTTTGGCGGAGGAGATAGCTAAGGA
GAAACCGATGCTCTGCGATGGTGATACGTGGCTGGAGAAGTGGAAGAAAGCTCTTTTCAACTCGTTCCTG
AGAGTTGACTCGGAGATTGAGTCAGTTGCGCCGGAGACGGTTGGGTCAACGTCGGTGGTTGCCGTTGTTT
TCCCGTCTCACATCTTCGTCGCTAACTGCGGTGACTCTAGAGCCGTTCTTTGCCGCGGCAAAACTGCACT
TCCATTATCCGTTGACCATAAACCGGATAGAGAAGATGAAGCTGCGAGGATTGAAGCCGCAGGAGGGAAA
GTGATTCAGTGGAATGGAGCTCGTGTTTTCGGTGTTCTCGCCATGTCGAGATCCATTGGCGATAGATACT
TGAAACCATCCATCATTCCTGATCCGGAAGTGACGGCTGTGAAGAGAGTAAAAGAAGATGATTGTCTGAT
TTTGGCGAGTGACGGGGTTTGGGATGTAATGACGGATGAAGAAGCGTGTGAGATGGCAAGGAAGCGGATT
CTCTTGTGGCACAAGAAAAACGCGGTGGCTGGGGATGCATCGTTGCTCGCGGATGAGCGGAGAAAGGAAG
GGAAAGATCCTGCGGCGATGTCCGCGGCTGAGTATTTGTCAAAGCTGGCGATACAGAGAGGAAGCAAAGA
CAACATAAGTGTGGTGGTGGTTGATTTGAAGTGACTCGAGCTAGTTAAAAGTTTTGTTACTTTATAGAAG
AAATTTTGAGTTTTTGTTTTTTTTTAATAAATAAATAAACATAAATAAATTGTTTGTTGAATTTATTATT
AGTATGTAAGTGTAAATATAATAAAACTTAATATCTATTCAAATTAATAAATAAACCTCGATATACAGAC
CGATAAAACACATGCGTCAATTTTACGCATGATTATCTTTAACGTACGTCACAATATGATTATCTTTCTA
GGGTTAATCTAGTATACGCGTATGCGGCCGCTTAATTAATCCAGCTTTTGTTCCCTTTAGTGAGGGTTAA
TTGCGCGCTTGGCGTAATCATGGTCATAGCTGTTTCCTGTGTGAAATTGTTATCCGCTCACAATTCCACA
CAACATACGAGCCGGAAGCATAAAGTGTAAAGCCTGGGGTGCCTAATGAGTGAGCTAACTCACATTAATT
GCGTTGCGCTCACTGCCCGCTTTCCAGTCGGGAAACCTGTCGTGCCAGCTGCATTAATGAATCGGCCAAC
GCGCGGGGAGAGGCGGTTTGCGTATTGGGCGCTCTTCCGCTTCCTCGCTCACTGACTCGCTGCGCTCGGT
CGTTCGGCTGCGGCGAGCGGTATCAGCTCACTCAAAGGCGGTAATACGGTTATCCACAGAATCAGGGGAT
AACGCAGGAAAGAACATGTGAGCAAAAGGCCAGCAAAAGGCCAGGAACCGTAAAAAGGCCGCGTTGCTGG
CGTTTTTCCATAGGCTCCGCCCCCCTGACGAGCATCACAAAAATCGACGCTCAAGTCAGAGGTGGCGAAA
CCCGACAGGACTATAAAGATACCAGGCGTTTCCCCCTGGAAGCTCCCTCGTGCGCTCTCCTGTTCCGACC
CTGCCGCTTACCGGATACCTGTCCGCCTTTCTCCCTTCGGGAAGCGTGGCGCTTTCTCATAGCTCACGCT
GTAGGTATCTCAGTTCGGTGTAGGTCGTTCGCTCCAAGCTGGGCTGTGTGCACGAACCCCCCGTTCAGCC
CGACCGCTGCGCCTTATCCGGTAACTATCGTCTTGAGTCCAACCCGGTAAGACACGACTTATCGCCACTG
GCAGCAGCCACTGGTAACAGGATTAGCAGAGCGAGGTATGTAGGCGGTGCTACAGAGTTCTTGAAGTGGT
GGCCTAACTACGGCTACACTAGAAGGACAGTATTTGGTATCTGCGCTCTGCTGAAGCCAGTTACCTTCGG
AAAAAGAGTTGGTAGCTCTTGATCCGGCAAACAAACCACCGCTGGTAGCGGTGGTTTTTTTGTTTGCAAG
CAGCAGATTACGCGCAGAAAAAAAGGATCTCAAGAAGATCCTTTGATCTTTTCTACGGGGTCTGACGCTC
AGTGGAACGAAAACTCACGTTAAGGGATTTTGGTCATGAGATTATCAAAAAGGATCTTCACCTAGATCCT
TTTAAATTAAAAATGAAGTTTTAAATCAATCTAAAGTATATATGAGTAAACTTGGTCTGACAGTTACCAA
TGCTTAATCAGTGAGGCACCTATCTCAGCGATCTGTCTATTTCGTTCATCCATAGTTGCCTGACTCCCCG
TCGTGTAGATAACTACGATACGGGAGGGCTTACCATCTGGCCCCAGTGCTGCAATGATACCGCGAGACCC
ACGCTCACCGGCTCCAGATTTATCAGCAATAAACCAGCCAGCCGGAAGGGCCGAGCGCAGAAGTGGTCCT
GCAACTTTATCCGCCTCCATCCAGTCTATTAATTGTTGCCGGGAAGCTAGAGTAAGTAGTTCGCCAGTTA
ATAGTTTGCGCAACGTTGTTGCCATTGCTACAGGCATCGTGGTGTCACGCTCGTCGTTTGGTATGGCTTC
ATTCAGCTCCGGTTCCCAACGATCAAGGCGAGTTACATGATCCCCCATGTTGTGCAAAAAAGCGGTTAGC
TCCTTCGGTCCTCCGATCGTTGTCAGAAGTAAGTTGGCCGCAGTGTTATCACTCATGGTTATGGCAGCAC
TGCATAATTCTCTTACTGTCATGCCATCCGTAAGATGCTTTTCTGTGACTGGTGAGTACTCAACCAAGTC
ATTCTGAGAATAGTGTATGCGGCGACCGAGTTGCTCTTGCCCGGCGTCAATACGGGATAATACCGCGCCA
CATAGCAGAACTTTAAAAGTGCTCATCATTGGAAAACGTTCTTCGGGGCGAAAACTCTCAAGGATCTTAC
CGCTGTTGAGATCCAGTTCGATGTAACCCACTCGTGCACCCAACTGATCTTCAGCATCTTTTACTTTCAC
CAGCGTTTCTGGGTGAGCAAAAACAGGAAGGCAAAATGCCGCAAAAAAGGGAATAAGGGCGACACGGAAA
TGTTGAATACTCATACTCTTCCTTTTTCAATATTATTGAAGCATTTATCAGGGTTATTGTCTCATGAGCG
GATACATATTTGAATGTATTTAGAAAAATAAACAAATAGGGGTTCCGCGCACATTTCCCCGAAAAGTGCC
ACCTAAATTGTAAGCGTTAATATTTTGTTAAAATTCGCGTTAAATTTTTGTTAAATCAGCTCATTTTTTA
ACCAATAGGCCGAAATCGGCAAAATCCCTTATAAATCAAAAGAATAGACCGAGATAGGGT
[37 nt withheld, positions 15181-15217]
AAAGAACGTGGACTCCAACGTCAAAGG
[49 nt withheld, positions 15245-15293]
T
[91 nt withheld, positions 15295-15385]
G
[124 nt withheld, positions 15387-15510]
CCCATTCGCCATTCAGGCTGCGCAACTGTTGGGAAGGGCGATCGGTGCGGGCCTCTTCGCTATTACGCCA
GCTGGCGAAAGGGGGATGTGCTGCAAGGCGATTAAGTTGGGTAACGCCAGGGTTTTCCCAGTCACGACGT
TGTAAAACGACGGCCAGTGAGCGCGCGTAATACGACTCACTATAGGGCGAATTGGGGCGCGCCATTCTAG
ATTAACCCTAGAAAGATAGTCTGCGTAAAATTGACGCATGCATTCTTGAAATATTGCTCTCTCTTTCTAA
ATAGCGCGAATCCGTCGCTGTGCATTTAGGACATCTCAGTCGCCGCTTGGAGCTCCCGTGAGGCGTGCTT
GTCAATGCGGTAAGTGTCACTGATTTTGAACTATAACGACCGCGTGAGTCAAAATGACGCATGATTATCT
TTTACGTGACTTTTAAGATTTAACTCATACGATAATTATATTGTTATTTCATGTTCTACTTACGTGATAA
CTTATTATATATATATTTTCTTGTTATAGATATCAACTAGAATGCTAGCATGGGCCCAGATCT
Features (pLannotate 1.2.2; 26 found; start..end, strand, type, name):
      7..284     +  promoter       chicken β-actin promoter: No description available
    286..1303    +  intron         chimeric intron: chimera between introns from chicken β-actin and rabbit β-globin
   1364..2398    +  CDS            GID1A: GID1A_ARATH - Also known as CXE10, GID1L1. Experimental evidence at protein level: Swiss-Prot protein existence level 1. Functions as soluble gibberellin (GA) receptor. GA is an essential hormone that regulates growth and development in plants. Binds with high affinity the biologically active gibberellin GA4, but has no affinity for the biologically inactive GAs. In response to GA, interacts with specific DELLA proteins, known as repressors of GA- induced growth, and targets them for degradation via proteasome. Seems to be required for GA signaling that controls root growth, seed germination,
   2435..2457    +  CDS            VP48 (fragment): 3 tandem repeats of the minimal activation domain of herpes simplex virus VP16 (Cheng et al., 2013)
   2609..3403    +  CDS            RELA (fragment): TF65_HUMAN - Also known as NFKB3. Experimental evidence at protein level: Swiss-Prot protein existence level 1. NF-kappa-B is a pleiotropic transcription factor present in almost all cell types and is the endpoint of a series of signal transduction events that are initiated by a vast array of stimuli related to many biological processes such as inflammation, immunity, differentiation, cell growth, tumorigenesis and apoptosis. NF-kappa-B is a homo- or heterodimeric complex formed by the Rel-like domain- containing proteins RELA/p65, RELB, NFKB1/p105, NFKB1/p50, REL and NFKB2/p52. The heterodime
   3422..3991    +  CDS            Rta AD: transcriptional activation domain from the human herpesvirus 4 (Epstein-Barr virus) replication and transcription activator Rta/BRLF1 (Hardwick et al., 1992; Chavez et al., 2015)
   4009..4594    +  misc_feature   IRES2: internal ribosome entry site (IRES) of the encephalomyocarditis virus (EMCV)
   4616..5215    +  CDS            PuroR: puromycin N-acetyltransferase; pac from Streptomyces alboniger; confers resistance to puromycin
   5235..5253    +  misc_feature   MCS (fragment): pBluescript multiple cloning site
   5253..5841    +  misc_feature   WPRE: woodchuck hepatitis virus posttranscriptional regulatory element
   5862..6361    +  promoter       PGK promoter: mouse phosphoglycerate kinase 1 promoter
   6391..6684    +  CDS            GAI (fragment): GAI_ARATH - Also known as RGA2 From Arabidopsis thaliana (Mouse-ear cress).
   6694..7392    +  CDS            TagBFP: TagBFP is a basic (constitutively fluorescent) blue fluorescent protein published in 2008, derived from Entacmaea quadricolor. It is reported to be a very rapidly-maturing monomer with very low acid sensitivity.
   7414..11517   +  CDS            Cas9: Cas9 (Csn1) endonuclease from the Streptococcus pyogenes Type II CRISPR/Cas system generates RNA-guided double strand breaks in DNA
  11668..12561   +  CDS            ABI1 (fragment): P2C56_ARATH - Experimental evidence at protein level: Swiss-Prot protein existence level 1. Key component and repressor of the abscisic acid (ABA) signaling pathway that regulates numerous ABA responses, such as stomatal closure, osmotic water permeability of the plasma membrane (Pos), drought-induced resistance and rhizogenesis, response to glucose, high light stress, seed germination and inhibition of vegetative growth. During the stomatal closure regulation, modulates the inward calcium-channel permeability as well as the actin reorganization in guard cells in response to ABA. Involved in t
  12864..12882   -  promoter       T3 promoter: promoter for bacteriophage T3 RNA polymerase
  12925..12947   -  protein_bind   lac operator (fragment): The lac repressor binds to the lac operator to inhibit transcription in E. coli. This inhibition can be relieved by adding lactose or isopropyl-β-D-thiogalactopyranoside (IPTG). lac repressor encoded by lacI
  12951..12981   -  promoter       lac promoter: promoter for the E. coli lac operon
  12996..13017   -  protein_bind   CAP binding site: CAP binding activates transcription in the presence of cAMP. E. coli catabolite activator protein
  13030..13122   -  CDS            lacI (fragment): lac repressor; lacI; The lac repressor binds to the lac operator to inhibit transcription in E. coli. This inhibition can be relieved by adding lactose or isopropyl-β-D-thiogalactopyranoside (IPTG).
  13305..13893   -  rep_origin     ori: high-copy-number ColE1/pMB1/pBR322/pUC origin of replication
  14064..14924   -  CDS            AmpR: β-lactamase; bla; confers resistance to ampicillin, carbenicillin, and related antibiotics
  14925..15029   -  promoter       AmpR promoter: bla
  15082..15510   -  rep_origin     f1 ori (sequence partly withheld): f1 bacteriophage origin of replication; arrow indicates direction of (+) strand synthesis
  15515..15670   -  CDS            lacZα (fragment): LacZα fragment of β-galactosidase; lacZ fragment
  15678..15696   +  promoter       T7 promoter: promoter for bacteriophage T7 RNA polymerase
