[The description below was written by a language model from this plasmid's Addgene catalogue record and pLannotate feature annotations shown in this document.]
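Description:
pSLQ2821 is a 16 kb piggyBac transposon plasmid for mammalian expression, built on a commercial PB backbone so that its cargo can be integrated into the genome when a piggyBac transposase is supplied. The automated feature table does not annotate the transposon terminal repeats or any polyadenylation signals. In bacteria it is maintained by a high-copy ColE1/pUC origin with ampicillin resistance. An f1 origin and remnants of a pBluescript-type lac/T3/T7 cloning region are also present.

The payload consists of two tandem expression units in the same orientation. In the first, a CAG-type promoter (chicken β-actin promoter and chimeric intron are annotated) drives the Arabidopsis gibberellin receptor GID1 fused to the tripartite activator VPR, which comprises VP16-derived repeats, a p65/RELA fragment and the Epstein-Barr virus Rta activation domain. An EMCV IRES then links puromycin N-acetyltransferase to the same transcript for selection of stable cells, and a WPRE boosts expression. In the second unit, the mouse PGK promoter drives a single fusion protein of a GAI fragment, TagBFP, S. pyogenes Cas9 and an ABI1 fragment. The Cas9 is the nuclease-dead dCas9 form according to the catalogue entry, which also lists an HA tag and two SV40 nuclear localisation signals.

Gibberellin induces GID1–GAI dimerisation, recruiting VPR to sgRNA-bound dCas9 and activating target genes, while TagBFP reports expression of the dCas9 fusion. The ABI domain offers a second, abscisic acid-responsive docking site, presumably for an effector fused to its binding partner and supplied from another construct. This fits the stated purpose of building OR-gate or diametric (opposing) transcriptional regulation. No guide RNA cassette is recorded, so sgRNAs must be provided separately.
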