Addgene plasmid #84257: pSLQ2821 pPB: CAG-GID1-VPR-IRES-Puro-WPRE PGK-GAI-tagBFP-SpdCas9-ABI
Purpose: Expresses Sp dCas9 and GA-inducible VPR for OR gate/diametric regulation
Depositing lab: Stanley Qi. Publication: Complex transcriptional modulation with orthogonal and inducible dCas9 regulators. Gao Y, Xiong X, Wong S, Charles EJ, Lim WA, Qi LS. Nat Methods. 2016 Oct 24. doi: 10.1038/nmeth.4042. PubMed 27776111.
Backbone
  Vector backbone: PB
  Backbone manufacturer: System Biosciences
  Total vector size (bp): 16063
  Vector type: Mammalian Expression, CRISPR, Synthetic Biology ; PiggyBac
  Selectable markers: Puromycin
Growth in bacteria
  Bacterial resistance: Ampicillin, 100 μg/mL
  Growth temperature: 37°C
  Growth strain: NEB Stable
  Copy number: High Copy
Gene/Insert 1
  Gene/Insert name: GAI-tagBFP-Sp dCas9-ABI
  Species: A. thaliana (mustard weed), Synthetic; S. pyogenes
  Insert size (bp): 6174
  Promoter: PGK
  Tag / fusion protein: GAI (N terminal on insert); tagBFP (N terminal on insert); HA tag (C terminal on insert); 2xNLS (SV40) (C terminal on insert); ABI (C terminal on insert)
  Cloning method: Ligation Independent Cloning
  Sequencing primers: 5′ gaaggtcctccggaggcc; 3′ CGGTCTGTATATCGAGGTTTATTTATTAATTTG
Gene/Insert 2
  Gene/Insert name: GID1-VPR
  Species: A. thaliana (mustard weed), Synthetic
  Insert size (bp): 2631
  Promoter: CAG
  Tag / fusion protein: GID1 (N terminal on insert); IRES-Puro (C terminal on backbone)
  Cloning method: Ligation Independent Cloning
  Sequencing primers: 5′ tcggcttctggcgtgtga; 3′ gacggcaatatggtggaaaataac
Resource information
  A portion of this plasmid was derived from a plasmid made by: The dCas9 gene was a gift from Martin Jinek and Jennifer Doudna (UC Berkeley). The GAI and GID1 domains were gifts from Takanari Inoue (Johns Hopkins). The ABI domain was a gift from Jerry Crabtree (Stanford).
Terms and licenses: Academic/Nonprofit Terms; Industry Terms: Not Available to Industry
How to cite: pSLQ2821 pPB: CAG-GID1-VPR-IRES-Puro-WPRE PGK-GAI-tagBFP-SpdCas9-ABI was a gift from Stanley Qi (Addgene plasmid # 84257 ; http://n2t.net/addgene:84257 ; RRID:Addgene_84257)
