>Addgene plasmid #84257 | pSLQ2821 pPB: CAG-GID1-VPR-IRES-Puro-WPRE PGK-GAI-tagBFP-SpdCas9-ABI | addgene partial sequence | sequence record 204284 | Addgene NGS Result
AAATGGGCGGGGAGGGCCTTCGTGCGTCGCCGCGCCGCCGTCCCCTTCTCCCTCTCCAGCCTCGGGGCTG
TCCGCGGGGGGACGGCTGCCTTCGGGGGGGACGGGGCAGGGCGGGGTTCGGCTTCTGGCGTGTGACCGGC
GGCTCTAGAGCCTCTGCTAACCATGTTCATGCCTTCTTCTTTTTCCTACAGCTCCTGGGCAACGTGCTGG
TTATTGTGCTGTCTCATCATTTTGGCAAAGAATTCGCCACCATGGCTGCGAGCGATGAAGTTAATCTTAT
TGAGAGCAGAACAGTGGTTCCTCTCAATACATGGGTTTTAATATCCAACTTCAAAGTAGCCTACAATATC
CTTCGTCGCCCTGATGGAACCTTTAACCGACACTTAGCTGAGTATCTAGACCGTAAAGTCACTGCAAACG
CCAATCCGGTTGATGGGGTTTTCTCGTTCGATGTCTTGATTGATCGCAGGATCAATCTTCTAAGCAGAGT
CTATAGACCAGCTTATGCAGATCAAGAGCAACCTCCTAGTATTTTAGATCTCGAGAAGCCTGTTGATGGC
GACATTGTCCCTGTTATATTGTTCTTCCATGGAGGTAGCTTTGCTCATTCTTCTGCAAACAGTGCCATCT
ACGATACTCTTTGTCGCAGGCTTGTTGGTTTGTGCAAGTGTGTTGTTGTCTCTGTGAATTATCGGCGTGC
ACCAGAGAATCCATACCCTTGTGCTTATGATGATGGTTGGATTGCTCTTAATTGGGTTAACTCGAGATCT
TGGCTTAAATCCAAGAAAGACTCAAAGGTCCATATTTTCTTGGCTGGTGATAGCTCTGGAGGTAACATCG
CGCATAATGTGGCTTTAAGAGCGGGTGAATCGGGAATCGATGTTTTGGGGAACATTCTGCTGAATCCTAT
GTTTGGTGGGAATGAGAGAACGGAGTCTGAGAAAAGTTTGGATGGGAAATACTTTGTGACGGTTAGAGAC
CGCGATTGGTACTGGAAAGCGTTTTTACCCGAGGGAGAAGATAGAGAGCATCCAGCGTGTAATCCGTTTA
GCCCGAGAGGGAAAAGCTTAGAAGGAGTGAGTTTCCCCAAGAGTCTTGTGGTTGTCGCGGGTTTGGATTT
GATTAGAGATTGGCAGTTGGCATACGCGGAAGGGCTCAAGAAAGCGGGTCAAGAGGTTAAGCTTATGCAT
TTAGAGAAAGCAACTGTTGGGTTTTACCTCTTGCCTAATAACAATCATTTCCATAATGTTATGGATGAGA
TTTCGGCGTTTGTAAACGCGGAATGTGAATTCTCAAGCGCTGCAGGTACTAGTGATGCTTTAGACGATTT
TGACTTAGATATGCTTGGTTCAGACGCGTTAGACGACTTCGACCTAGACATGTTAGGCTCAGATGCATTG
GACGACTTCGATTTAGATATGTTGGGCTCCGATGCCCTAGATGACTTTGATCTAGATATGCTAGGTAGTC
CCAAAAAGAAGAGGAAAGTGGGATCCCAGTATCTGCCCGACACAGATGATAGACACCGAATCGAAGAGAA
ACGCAAGCGAACGTATGAAACCTTCAAATCGATCATGAAGAAATCGCCCTTCTCGGGTCCGACCGATCCC
AGGCCCCCACCGAGAAGGATTGCGGTCCCGTCCCGCTCGTCGGCCAGCGTGCCGAAGCCTGCGCCGCAGC
CCTACCCCTTCACGTCGAGCCTGAGCACAATCAATTATGACGAGTTCCCGACGATGGTGTTCCCCTCGGG
ACAAATCTCACAAGCCTCGGCGCTCGCACCAGCGCCTCCCCAAGTCCTTCCGCAAGCGCCTGCCCCAGCG
CCTGCACCGGCAATGGTGTCCGCCCTCGCACAGGCCCCTGCGCCCGTCCCCGTGCTCGCGCCTGGACCGC
CCCAGGCGGTCGCTCCACCGGCTCCGAAGCCGACGCAGGCCGGAGAGGGAACACTCTCCGAAGCACTTCT
TCAACTCCAGTTTGATGACGAGGATCTTGGAGCACTCCTTGGAAACTCGACAGACCCTGCGGTGTTTACC
GACCTCGCGTCAGTAGATAACTCCGAATTTCAGCAGCTTTTGAACCAGGGTATCCCGGTCGCGCCACATA
CAACGGAGCCCATGTTGATGGAATACCCCGAAGCAATCACGAGACTTGTGACGGGAGCGCAGCGGCCTCC
CGATCCCGCACCCGCACCTTTGGGGGCACCTGGCCTCCCTAACGGACTTTTGAGCGGCGACGAGGATTTC
TCCTCCATCGCCGATATGGATTTCTCAGCCTTGCTGTCACAGATTTCCAGCGGCTCTGGCAGCGGCAGCC
GGGATTCCAGGGAAGGGATGTTTTTGCCGAAGCCTGAGGCCGGCTCCGCTATTAGTGACGTGTTTGAGGG
CCGCGAGGTGTGCCAGCCAAAACGAATCCGGCCATTTCATCCTCCAGGAAGTCCATGGGCCAACCGCCCA
CTCCCCGCCAGCCTCGCACCAACACCAACCGGTCCAGTACATGAGCCAGTCGGGTCACTGACCCCGGCAC
CAGTCCCTCAGCCACTGGATCCAGCGCCCGCAGTGACTCCCGAGGCCAGTCACCTGTTGGAGGATCCCGA
TGAAGAGACGAGCCAGGCTGTCAAAGCCCTTCGGGAGATGGCCGATACTGTGATTCCCCAGAAGGAAGAG
GCTGCAATCTGTGGCCAAATGGACCTTTCCCATCCGCCCCCAAGGGGCCATCTGGATGAGCTGACAACCA
CACTTGAGTCCATGACCGAGGATCTGAACCTGGACTCACCCCTGACCCCGGAATTGAACGAGATTCTGGA
TACCTTCCTGAACGACGAGTGCCTCTTGCATGCCATGCATATCAGCACAGGACTGTCCATCTTCGACACA
TCTCTGTTTTGAATTTAAATAATTCGCCCCTCTCCCTCCCCCCCCCCTAACGTTACTGGCCGAAGCCGCT
TGGAATAAGGCCGGTGTGCGTTTGTCTATATGTTATTTTCCACCATATTGCCGTCTTTTGGCAATGTGAG
GGCCCGGAAACCTGGCCCTGTCTTCTTGACGAGCATTCCTAGGGGTCTTTCCCCTCTCGCCAAAGGAATG
CAAGGTCTGTTGAATGTCGTGAAGGAAGCAGTTCCTCTGGAAGCTTCTTGAAGACAAACAACGTCTGTAG
CGACCCTTTGCAGGCAGCGGAACCCCCCACCTGGCGACAGGTGCCTCTGCGGCCAAAAGCCACGTGTATA
AGATACACCTGCAAAGGCGGCACAACCCCAGTGCCACGTTGTGAGTTGGATAGTTGTGGAAAGAGTCAAA
TGGCTCTCCTCAAGCGTATTCAACAAGGGGCTGAAGGATGCCCAGAAGGTACCCCATTGTATGGGATCTG
ATCTGGGGCCTCGGTGCACATGCTTTACGTGTGTTTAGTCGAGGTTAAAAAACGTCTAGGCCCCCCGAAC
CACGGGGACGTGGTTTTCCTTTGAAAAACACGATGATAATATGGCCACAACCGGATCCGGAGCTACCATG
ACCATGACCGAGTACAAGCCCACGGTGCGCCTCGCCACCCGCGACGACGTCCCCAGGGCCGTACGCACCC
TCGCCGCCGCGTTCGCCGACTACCCCGCCACGCGCCACACCGTCGATCCGGACCGCCACATCGAGCGGGT
CACCGAGCTGCAAGAACTCTTCCTCACGCGCGTCGGGCTCGACATCGGCAAGGTGTGGGTCGCGGACGAC
GGCGCCGCGGTGGCGGTCTGGACCACGCCGGAGAGCGTCGAAGCGGGGGCGGTGTTCGCCGAGATCGGCC
CGCGCATGGCCGAGTTGAGCGGTTCCCGGCTGGCCGCGCAGCAACAGATGGAAGGCCTCCTGGCGCCGCA
CCGGCCCAAGGAGCCCGCGTGGTTCCTGGCCACCGTCGGCGTCTCGCCCGACCACCAGGGCAAGGGTCTG
GGCAGCGCCGTCGTGCTCCCCGGAGTGGAGGCGGCCGAGCGCGCCGGGGTGCCCGCCTTCCTGGAGACCT
CCGCGCCCCGCAACCTCCCCTTCTACGAGCGGCTCGGCTTCACCGTCACCGCCGACGTCGAGGTGCCCGA
AGGACCGCGCACCTGGTGCATGACCCGCAAGCCCGGTGCCTGAGTTTAAACCATGCAAGCTTGATATCAA
GCTTATCGATAATCAACCTCTGGATTACAAAATTTGTGAAAGATTGACTGGTATTCTTAACTATGTTGCT
CCTTTTACGCTATGTGGATACGCTGCTTTAATGCCTTTGTATCATGCTATTGCTTCCCGTATGGCTTTCA
TTTTCTCCTCCTTGTATAAATCCTGGTTGCTGTCTCTTTATGAGGAGTTGTGGCCCGTTGTCAGGCAACG
TGGCGTGGTGTGCACTGTGTTTGCTGACGCAACCCCCACTGGTTGGGGCATTGCCACCACCTGTCAGCTC
CTTTCCGGGACTTTCGCTTTCCCCCTCCCTATTGCCACGGCGGAACTCATCGCCGCCTGCCTTGCCCGCT
GCTGGACAGGGGCTCGGCTGTTGGGCACTGACAATTCCGTGGTGTTGTCGGGGAAATCATCGTCCTTTCC
TTGGCTGCTCGCCTGTGTTGCCACCTGGATTCTGCGCGGGACGTCCTTCTGCTACGTCCCTTCGGCCCTC
AATCCAGCGGACCTTCCTTCCCGCGGCCTGCTGCCGGCTCTGCGGCCTCTTCCGCGTCTTCGCCTTCGCC
CTCAGACGAGTCGGATCTCCCTTTGGGCCGCCTCCCCGCATCCTGCAGGTAATTCTACCGGGTAGGGGAG
GCGCTTTTCCCAAGGCAGTCTGGAGCATGCGCTTTAGCAGCCCCGCTGGGCACTTGGCGCTACACAAGTG
GCCTCTGGCCTCGCACACATTCCACATCCACCGGTAGGCGCCAACCGGCTCCGTTCTTTGGTGGCCCCTT
CGCGCCACCTTCTACTCCTCCCCTAGTCAGGAAGTTCCCCCCCGCCCCGCAGCTCGCGTCGTGCAGGACG
TGACAAATGGAAGTAGCACGTCTCACTAGGCTCGTGCAGATGGACAGCACCGCTGAGCAATGGAAGCGGG
TAGGCCTTTGGGGCAGCGGCCAATAGCAGCTTTGCTCCTTCGCTTTCTGGGCTCAGAGGCTGGGAAGGGG
TGGGTCCGGGGGCGGGCTCAGGGGCGGGCTCAGGGGCGGGGCGGGCGCCCGAAGGTCCTCCGGAGGCCCG
GCATTCTGCACGCTTCAAAAGCGCACGTCTGCCGCGCTGTTCTCCTCTTCCTCATCTCCGGGCCTTTCGA
CCTGCAGCCCAAGCTTGTCGACGCCACCATGAAGAGAGATCATCATCATCATCATCATCAAGATAAGAAG
ACTATGATGATGAATGAAGAAGACGACGGTAACGGCATGGATGAGCTTCTAGCTGTTCTTGGTTACAAGG
TTAGGTCATCCGAAATGGCTGATGTTGCTCAGAAACTCGAGCAGCTTGAAGTTATGATGTCTAATGTTCA
AGAAGACGATCTTTCTCAACTCGCTACTGAGACTGTTCACTATAATCCGGCGGAGCTTTACACGTGGCTT
GATTCTATGCTCACCGACCTTAATCATATGTCAAGCGCTGCAGGTGCTACCATGAGCGAGCTGATTAAGG
AGAACATGCACATGAAGCTGTACATGGAGGGCACCGTGGACAACCATCACTTCAAGTGCACATCCGAGGG
CGAAGGCAAGCCCTACGAGGGCACCCAGACCATGAGAATCAAGGTGGTCGAGGGCGGCCCTCTCCCCTTC
GCCTTCGACATCCTGGCTACTAGCTTCCTCTACGGCAGCAAGACCTTCATCAACCACACCCAGGGCATCC
CCGACTTCTTCAAGCAGTCCTTCCCTGAGGGCTTCACATGGGAGAGAGTCACCACATACGAAGACGGGGG
CGTGCTGACCGCTACCCAGGACACCAGCCTCCAGGACGGCTGCCTCATCTACAACGTCAAGATCAGAGGG
GTGAACTTCACATCCAACGGCCCTGTGATGCAGAAGAAAACACTCGGCTGGGAGGCCTTCACCGAGACGC
TGTACCCCGCTGACGGCGGCCTGGAAGGCAGAAACGACATGGCCCTGAAGCTCGTGGGCGGGAGCCATCT
GATCGCAAACATCAAGACCACATATAGATCCAAGAAACCCGCTAAGAACCTCAAGATGCCTGGCGTCTAC
TATGTGGACTACAGACTGGAAAGAATCAAGGAGGCCAACAACGAGACCTACGTCGAGCAGCACGAGGTGG
CAGTGGCCAGATACTGCGACCTCCCTAGCAAACTGGGGCACAAGCTTAATTCAAGCGCTGCAGGTGCCAC
CATGGACAAGAAGTACAGCATCGGCCTGGCCATCGGCACCAACTCTGTGGGCTGGGCCGTGATCACCGAC
GAGTACAAGGTGCCCAGCAAGAAATTCAAGGTGCTGGGCAACACCGACCGGCACAGCATCAAGAAGAACC
TGATCGGCGCCCTGCTGTTCGACAGCGGAGAAACAGCCGAGGCCACCCGGCTGAAGAGAACCGCCAGAAG
AAGATACACCAGACGGAAGAACCGGATCTGCTATCTGCAAGAGATCTTCAGCAACGAGATGGCCAAGGTG
GACGACAGCTTCTTCCACAGACTGGAAGAGTCCTTCCTGGTGGAAGAGGATAAGAAGCACGAGCGGCACC
CCATCTTCGGCAACATCGTGGACGAGGTGGCCTACCACGAGAAGTACCCCACCATCTACCACCTGAGAAA
GAAACTGGTGGACAGCACCGACAAGGCCGACCTGCGGCTGATCTATCTGGCCCTGGCCCACATGATCAAG
TTCCGGGGCCACTTCCTGATCGAGGGCGACCTGAACCCCGACAACAGCGACGTGGACAAGCTGTTCATCC
AGCTGGTGCAGACCTACAACCAGCTGTTCGAGGAAAACCCCATCAACGCCAGCGGCGTGGACGCCAAGGC
CATCCTGTCTGCCAGACTGAGCAAGAGCAGACGGCTGGAAAATCTGATCGCCCAGCTGCCCGGCGAGAAG
AAGAATGGCCTGTTCGGCAACCTGATTGCCCTGAGCCTGGGCCTGACCCCCAACTTCAAGAGCAACTTCG
ACCTGGCCGAGGATGCCAAACTGCAGCTGAGCAAGGACACCTACGACGACGACCTGGACAACCTGCTGGC
CCAGATCGGCGACCAGTACGCCGACCTGTTTCTGGCCGCCAAGAACCTGTCCGACGCCATCCTGCTGAGC
GACATCCTGAGAGTGAACACCGAGATCACCAAGGCCCCCCTGAGCGCCTCTATGATCAAGAGATACGACG
AGCACCACCAGGACCTGACCCTGCTGAAAGCTCTCGTGCGGCAGCAGCTGCCTGAGAAGTACAAAGAGAT
TTTCTTCGACCAGAGCAAGAACGGCTACGCCGGCTACATCGATGGCGGAGCCAGCCAGGAAGAGTTCTAC
AAGTTCATCAAGCCCATCCTGGAAAAGATGGACGGCACCGAGGAACTGCTCGTGAAGCTGAACAGAGAGG
ACCTGCTGCGGAAGCAGCGGACCTTCGACAACGGCAGCATCCCCCACCAGATCCACCTGGGAGAGCTGCA
CGCCATTCTGCGGCGGCAGGAAGATTTTTACCCATTCCTGAAGGACAACCGGGAAAAGATCGAGAAGATC
CTGACCTTCCGCATCCCCTACTACGTGGGCCCTCTGGCCAGGGGAAACAGCAGATTCGCCTGGATGACCA
GAAAGAGCGAGGAAACCATCACCCCCTGGAACTTCGAGGAAGTGGTGGACAAGGGCGCCAGCGCCCAGAG
CTTCATCGAGCGGATGACCAACTTCGATAAGAACCTGCCCAACGAGAAGGTGCTGCCCAAGCACAGCCTG
CTGTACGAGTACTTCACCGTGTACAACGAGCTGACCAAAGTGAAATACGTGACCGAGGGAATGAGAAAGC
CCGCCTTCCTGAGCGGCGAGCAGAAAAAAGCCATCGTGGACCTGCTGTTCAAGACCAACCGGAAAGTGAC
CGTGAAGCAGCTGAAAGAGGACTACTTCAAGAAAATCGAGTGCTTCGACTCCGTGGAAATCTCCGGCGTG
GAAGATCGGTTCAACGCCTCCCTGGGCACATACCACGATCTGCTGAAAATTATCAAGGACAAGGACTTCC
TGGACAATGAGGAAAACGAGGACATTCTGGAAGATATCGTGCTGACCCTGACACTGTTTGAGGACAGAGA
GATGATCGAGGAACGGCTGAAAACCTATGCCCACCTGTTCGACGACAAAGTGATGAAGCAGCTGAAGCGG
CGGAGATACACCGGCTGGGGCAGGCTGAGCCGGAAGCTGATCAACGGCATCCGGGACAAGCAGTCCGGCA
AGACAATCCTGGATTTCCTGAAGTCCGACGGCTTCGCCAACAGAAACTTCATGCAGCTGATCCACGACGA
CAGCCTGACCTTTAAAGAGGACATCCAGAAAGCCCAGGTGTCCGGCCAGGGCGATAGCCTGCACGAGCAC
ATTGCCAATCTGGCCGGCAGCCCCGCCATTAAGAAGGGCATCCTGCAGACAGTGAAGGTGGTGGACGAGC
TCGTGAAAGTGATGGGCCGGCACAAGCCCGAGAACATCGTGATCGAAATGGCCAGAGAGAACCAGACCAC
CCAGAAGGGACAGAAGAACAGCCGCGAGAGAATGAAGCGGATCGAAGAGGGCATCAAAGAGCTGGGCAGC
CAGATCCTGAAAGAACACCCCGTGGAAAACACCCAGCTGCAGAACGAGAAGCTGTACCTGTACTACCTGC
AGAATGGGCGGGATATGTACGTGGACCAGGAACTGGACATCAACCGGCTGTCCGACTACGATGTGGACGC
TATCGTGCCTCAGAGCTTTCTGAAGGACGACTCCATCGATAACAAAGTGCTGACTCGGAGCGACAAGAAC
CGGGGCAAGAGCGACAACGTGCCCTCCGAAGAGGTCGTGAAGAAGATGAAGAACTACTGGCGCCAGCTGC
TGAATGCCAAGCTGATTACCCAGAGGAAGTTCGACAATCTGACCAAGGCCGAGAGAGGCGGCCTGAGCGA
ACTGGATAAGGCCGGCTTCATCAAGAGACAGCTGGTGGAAACCCGGCAGATCACAAAGCACGTGGCACAG
ATCCTGGACTCCCGGATGAACACTAAGTACGACGAGAACGACAAACTGATCCGGGAAGTGAAAGTGATCA
CCCTGAAGTCCAAGCTGGTGTCCGATTTCCGGAAGGATTTCCAGTTTTACAAAGTGCGCGAGATCAACAA
CTACCACCACGCCCACGACGCCTACCTGAACGCCGTCGTGGGAACCGCCCTGATCAAAAAGTACCCTAAG
CTGGAAAGCGAGTTCGTGTACGGCGACTACAAGGTGTACGACGTGCGGAAGATGATCGCCAAGAGCGAGC
AGGAAATCGGCAAGGCTACCGCCAAGTACTTCTTCTACAGCAACATCATGAACTTTTTCAAGACCGAGAT
TACCCTGGCCAACGGCGAGATCCGGAAGCGGCCTCTGATCGAGACAAACGGCGAAACAGGCGAGATCGTG
TGGGATAAGGGCCGGGACTTTGCCACCGTGCGGAAAGTGCTGTCTATGCCCCAAGTGAATATCGTGAAAA
AGACCGAGGTGCAGACAGGCGGCTTCAGCAAAGAGTCTATCCTGCCCAAGAGGAACAGCGACAAGCTGAT
CGCCAGAAAGAAGGACTGGGACCCTAAGAAGTACGGCGGCTTCGACAGCCCCACCGTGGCCTATTCTGTG
CTGGTGGTGGCCAAAGTGGAAAAGGGCAAGTCCAAGAAACTGAAGAGTGTGAAAGAGCTGCTGGGGATCA
CCATCATGGAAAGAAGCAGCTTCGAGAAGAATCCCATCGACTTTCTGGAAGCCAAGGGCTACAAAGAAGT
GAAAAAGGACCTGATCATCAAGCTGCCTAAGTACTCCCTGTTCGAGCTGGAAAACGGCCGGAAGAGAATG
CTGGCCTCTGCCGGCGAACTGCAGAAGGGAAACGAACTGGCCCTGCCCTCCAAATATGTGAACTTCCTGT
ACCTGGCCAGCCACTATGAGAAGCTGAAGGGCTCCCCCGAGGATAATGAGCAGAAACAGCTGTTTGTGGA
ACAGCACAAACACTACCTGGACGAGATCATCGAGCAGATCAGCGAGTTCTCCAAGAGAGTGATCCTGGCC
GACGCTAATCTGGACAAGGTGCTGAGCGCCTACAACAAGCACAGAGACAAGCCTATCAGAGAGCAGGCCG
AGAATATCATCCACCTGTTTACCCTGACCAATCTGGGAGCCCCTGCCGCCTTCAAGTACTTTGACACCAC
CATCGACCGGAAGAGGTACACCAGCACCAAAGAGGTGCTGGACGCCACCCTGATCCACCAGAGCATCACC
GGCCTGTACGAGACACGGATCGACCTGTCTCAGCTGGGAGGCGACGCCTATCCCTATGACGTGCCCGATT
ATGCCAGCCTGGGCAGCGGCTCCCCCAAGAAAAAACGCAAGGTGGAAGATCCTAAGAAAAAGCGGAAAGT
GGACGGCATTGGTAGTGGGAGCAACGGAGGTGGAGGCTCTGGACCTAGGACGCGTGTGCCTTTGTATGGT
TTTACTTCGATTTGTGGAAGAAGACCTGAGATGGAAGCTGCTGTTTCGACTATACCAAGATTCCTTCAAT
CTTCCTCTGGTTCGATGTTAGATGGTCGGTTTGATCCTCAATCCGCCGCTCATTTCTTCGGTGTTTACGA
CGGCCATGGCGGTTCTCAGGTAGCGAACTATTGTAGAGAGAGGATGCATTTGGCTTTGGCGGAGGAGATA
GCTAAGGAGAAACCGATGCTCTGCGATGGTGATACGTGGCTGGAGAAGTGGAAGAAAGCTCTTTTCAACT
CGTTCCTGAGAGTTGACTCGGAGATTGAGTCAGTTGCGCCGGAGACGGTTGGGTCAACGTCGGTGGTTGC
CGTTGTTTTCCCGTCTCACATCTTCGTCGCTAACTGCGGTGACTCTAGAGCCGTTCTTTGCCGCGGCAAA
ACTGCACTTCCATTATCCGTTGACCATAAACCGGATAGAGAAGATGAAGCTGCGAGGATTGAAGCCGCAG
GAGGGAAAGTGATTCAGTGGAATGGAGCTCGTGTTTTCGGTGTTCTCGCCATGTCGAGATCCATTGGCGA
TAGATACTTGAAACCATCCATCATTCCTGATCCGGAAGTGACGGCTGTGAAGAGAGTAAAAGAAGATGAT
TGTCTGATTTTGGCGAGTGACGGGGTTTGGGATGTAATGACGGATGAAGAAGCGTGTGAGATGGCAAGGA
AGCGGATTCTCTTGTGGCACAAGAAAAACGCGGTGGCTGGGGATGCATCGTTGCTCGCGGATGAGCGGAG
AAAGGAAGGGAAAGATCCTGCGGCGATGTCCGCGGCTGAGTATTTGTCAAAGCTGGCGATACAGAGAGGA
AGCAAAGACAACATAAGTGTGGTGGTGGTTGATTTGAAGTGACTCGAGCTAGTTAAAAGTTTTGTTACTT
TATAGAAGAAATTTTGAGTTTTTGTTTTTTTTTAATAAATAAATAAACATAAATAAATTGTTTGTTGAAT
TTATTATTAGTATGTAAGTGTAAATATAATAAAACTTAATATCTATTCAAATTAATAAATAAACCTCGAT
ATACAGACCGATAAAACACATGCGTCAATTTTACGCATGATTATCTTTAACGTACGTCACAATATGATTA
TCTTTCTAGGGTTAATCTAGTATACGCGTATGCGGCCGCTTAATTAATCCAGCTTTTGTTCCCTTTAGTG
AGGGTTAATTGCGCGCTTGGCGTAATCATGGTCATAGCTGTTTCCTGTGTGAAATTGTTATCCGCTCACA
ATTCCACACAACATACGAGCCGGAAGCATAAAGTGTAAAGCCTGGGGTGCCTAATGAGTGAGCTAACTCA
CATTAATTGCGTTGCGCTCACTGCCCGCTTTCCAGTCGGGAAACCTGTCGTGCCAGCTGCATTAATGAAT
CGGCCAACGCGCGGGGAGAGGCGGTTTGCGTATTGGGCGCTCTTCCGCTTCCTCGCTCACTGACTCGCTG
CGCTCGGTCGTTCGGCTGCGGCGAGCGGTATCAGCTCACTCAAAGGCGGTAATACGGTTATCCACAGAAT
CAGGGGATAACGCAGGAAAGAACATGTGAGCAAAAGGCCAGCAAAAGGCCAGGAACCGTAAAAAGGCCGC
GTTGCTGGCGTTTTTCCATAGGCTCCGCCCCCCTGACGAGCATCACAAAAATCGACGCTCAAGTCAGAGG
TGGCGAAACCCGACAGGACTATAAAGATACCAGGCGTTTCCCCCTGGAAGCTCCCTCGTGCGCTCTCCTG
TTCCGACCCTGCCGCTTACCGGATACCTGTCCGCCTTTCTCCCTTCGGGAAGCGTGGCGCTTTCTCATAG
CTCACGCTGTAGGTATCTCAGTTCGGTGTAGGTCGTTCGCTCCAAGCTGGGCTGTGTGCACGAACCCCCC
GTTCAGCCCGACCGCTGCGCCTTATCCGGTAACTATCGTCTTGAGTCCAACCCGGTAAGACACGACTTAT
CGCCACTGGCAGCAGCCACTGGTAACAGGATTAGCAGAGCGAGGTATGTAGGCGGTGCTACAGAGTTCTT
GAAGTGGTGGCCTAACTACGGCTACACTAGAAGAACAGTATTTGGTATCTGCGCTCTGCTGAAGCCAGTT
ACCTTCGGAAAAAGAGTTGGTAGCTCTTGATCCGGCAAACAAACCACCGCTGGTAGCGGTGGTTTTTTTG
TTTGCAAGCAGCAGATTACGCGCAGAAAAAAAGGATCTCAAGAAGATCCTTTGATCTTTTCTACGGGGTC
TGACGCTCAGTGGAACGAAAACTCACGTTAAGGGATTTTGGTCATGAGATTATCAAAAAGGATCTTCACC
TAGATCCTTTTAAATTAAAAATGAAGTTTTAAATCAATCTAAAGTATATATGAGTAAACTTGGTCTGACA
GTTACCAATGCTTAATCAGTGAGGCACCTATCTCAGCGATCTGTCTATTTCGTTCATCCATAGTTGCCTG
ACTCCCCGTCGTGTAGATAACTACGATACGGGAGGGCTTACCATCTGGCCCCAGTGCTGCAATGATACCG
CGAGACCCACGCTCACCGGCTCCAGATTTATCAGCAATAAACCAGCCAGCCGGAAGGGCCGAGCGCAGAA
GTGGTCCTGCAACTTTATCCGCCTCCATCCAGTCTATTAATTGTTGCCGGGAAGCTAGAGTAAGTAGTTC
GCCAGTTAATAGTTTGCGCAACGTTGTTGCCATTGCTACAGGCATCGTGGTGTCACGCTCGTCGTTTGGT
ATGGCTTCATTCAGCTCCGGTTCCCAACGATCAAGGCGAGTTACATGATCCCCCATGTTGTGCAAAAAAG
CGGTTAGCTCCTTCGGTCCTCCGATCGTTGTCAGAAGTAAGTTGGCCGCAGTGTTATCACTCATGGTTAT
GGCAGCACTGCATAATTCTCTTACTGTCATGCCATCCGTAAGATGCTTTTCTGTGACTGGTGAGTACTCA
ACCAAGTCATTCTGAGAATAGTGTATGCGGCGACCGAGTTGCTCTTGCCCGGCGTCAATACGGGATAATA
CCGCGCCACATAGCAGAACTTTAAAAGTGCTCATCATTGGAAAACGTTCTTCGGGGCGAAAACTCTCAAG
GATCTTACCGCTGTTGAGATCCAGTTCGATGTAACCCACTCGTGCACCCAACTGATCTTCAGCATCTTTT
ACTTTCACCAGCGTTTCTGGGTGAGCAAAAACAGGAAGGCAAAATGCCGCAAAAAAGGGAATAAGGGCGA
CACGGAAATGTTGAATACTCATACTCTTCCTTTTTCAATATTATTGAAGCATTTATCAGGGTTATTGTCT
CATGAGCGGATACATATTTGAATGTATTTAGAAAAATAAACAAATAGGGGTTCCGCGCACATTTCCCCGA
AAAGTGCCACCTAAATTGTAAGCGTTAATATTTTGTTAAAATTCGCGTTAAATTTTTGTTAAATCAGCTC
ATTTTTTAACCAATAGGCCGAAATCGGCAAAATCCCTTATAAATCAAAAGAATAGACCGAGATAGGGT
[37 nt withheld, positions 14069-14105]
AAAGAACGTGGACTCCAACGTCAAAGG
[49 nt withheld, positions 14133-14181]
T
[91 nt withheld, positions 14183-14273]
G
[124 nt withheld, positions 14275-14398]
CCCATTCGCCATTCAGGCTGCGCAACTGTTGGGAAGGGCGATCGGTGCGGGCCTCTTCGCTATTACGCCA
GCTGGCGAAAGGGGGATGTGCTGCAAGGCGATTAAGTTGGGTAACGCCAGGGTTTTCCCAGTCACGACGT
TGTAAAACGACGGCCAGTGAGCGCGCGTAATACGACTCACTATAGGGCGAATTGGGGCGCGCCATTCTAG
ATTAACCCTAGAAAGATAGTCTGCGTAAAATTGACGCATGCATTCTTGAAATATTGCTCTCTCTTTCTAA
ATAGCGCGAATCCGTCGCTGTGCATTTAGGACATCTCAGTCGCCGCTTGGAGCTCCCGTGAGGCGTGCTT
GTCAATGCGGTAAGTGTCACTGATTTTGAACTATAACGACCGCGTGAGTCAAAATGACGCATGATTATCT
TTTACGTGACTTTTAAGATTTAACTCATACGATAATTATATTGTTATTTCATGTTCTACTTACGTGATAA
CTTATTATATATATATTTTCTTGTTATAGATATCAACTAGAATGCTAGCATGGGCCCAGATCT
